>Addgene plasmid #154701 | pEPYC1CB0443 | depositor full sequence | sequence record 299635 | pEPYC1CB0443 sequence 7029 bps
GCAATTGTCTTCTGCACGAAGTGGTTTAAACTATCAGTGTTTGACAGGATATATTGGCGGGTAAACCTAA
GAGAAAAGAGCGTTTATTAGAATAATCGGATATTTAAAAGGGCGTGAAAAGGTTTATCCGTTCGTCCATT
TGTATGTGCATGCCAACCACAGGGTTCCCCAGATCAGGCGCTGGCTGCTGAACCCCCAGCCGGAACTGAC
CCCACAAGGCCCTAGCGTTTGCAATGCACCAGGTCATCATTGACCCAGGCGTGTTCCACCAGGCCGCTGC
CTCGCAACTCTTCGCAGGCTTCGCCGACCTGCTCGCGCCACTTCTTCACGCGGGTGGAATCCGATCCGCA
CATGAGGCGGAAGGTTTCCAGCTTGAGCGGGTACGGCTCCCGGTGCGAGCTGAAATAGTCGAACATCCGT
CGGGCCGTCGGCGACAGCTTGCGGTACTTCTCCCATATGAATTTCGTGTAGTGGTCGCCAGCAAACAGCA
CGACGATTTCCTCGTCGATCAGGACCTGGCAACGGGACGTTTTCTTGCCACGGTCCAGGACGCGGAAGCG
GTGCAGCAGCGACACCGATTCCAGGTGCCCAACGCGGTCGGACGTGAAGCCCATCGCCGTCGCCTGTAGG
CGCGACAGGCATTCCTCGGCCTTCGTGTAATACCGGCCATTGATCGACCAGCCCAGGTCCTGGCAAAGCT
CGTAGAACGTGAAGGTGATCGGCTCGCCGATAGGGGTGCGCTTCGCGTACTCCAACACCTGCTGCCACAC
CAGTTCGTCATCGTCGGCCCGCAGCTCGACGCCGGTGTAGGTGATCTTCACGTCCTTGTTGACGTGGAAA
ATGACCTTGTTTTGCAGCGCCTCGCGCGGGATTTTCTTGTTGCGCGTGGTGAACAGGGCAGAGCGGGCCG
TGTCGTTTGGCATCGCTCGCATCGTGTCCGGCCACGGCGCAATATCGAACAAGGAAAGCTGCATTTCCTT
GATCTGCTGCTTCGTGTGTTTCAGCAACGCGGCCTGCTTGGCCTCGCTGACCTGTTTTGCCAGGTCCTCG
CCGGCGGTTTTTCGCTTCTTGGTCGTCATAGTTCCTCGCGTGTCGATGGTCATCGACTTCGCCAAACCTG
CCGCCTCCTGTTCAAGACGACGCGAACGCTCCACGGCGGCCGATGGCGCGGGCAGGGCAGGGGGAGCCAG
TTGCACGCTGTCGCGCTCGATCTTGGCCGTAGCTTGCTGGACCATCGAGCCGACGGACTGGAAGGTTTCG
CGGGGCGCACGCATGACGGTGCGGCTTGCGATGGTTTCGGCATCCTCGGCGGAAAACCCCGCGTCGATCA
GTTCTTGCCTGTATGCCTTCCGGTCAAACGTCCGATTCATTCACCCTCCTTGCGGGATTGCCCCGACTCA
CGCCGGGGCAATGTGCCCTTATTCCTGATTTGACCCGCCTGGTGCCTTGGTGTCCAGATAATCCACCTTA
TCGGCAATGAAGTCGGTCCCGTAGACCGTCTGGCCGTCCTTCTCGTACTTGGTATTCCGAATCTTGCCCT
GCACGAATACCAGCGACCCCTTGCCCAAATACTTGCCGTGGGCCTCGGCCTGAGAGCCAAAACACTTGAT
GCGGAAGAAGTCGGTGCGCTCCTGCTTGTCGCCGGCATCGTTGCGCCACATCTAGGATCTGCCAGGAACC
GTAAAAAGGCCGCGTTGCTGGCGTTTTTCCATAGGCTCCGCCCCCCTGACGAGCATCACAAAAATCGACG
CTCAAGTCAGAGGTGGCGAAACCCGACAGGACTATAAAGATACCAGGCGTTTCCCCCTGGAAGCTCCCTC
GTGCGCTCTCCTGTTCCGACCCTGCCGCTTACCGGATACCTGTCCGCCTTTCTCCCTTCGGGAAGCGTGG
CGCTTTCTCATAGCTCACGCTGTAGGTATCTCAGTTCGGTGTAGGTCGTTCGCTCCAAGCTGGGCTGTGT
GCACGAACCCCCCGTTCAGCCCGACCGCTGCGCCTTATCCGGTAACTATCGTCTTGAGTCCAACCCGGTA
AGACACGACTTATCGCCACTGGCAGCAGCCACTGGTAACAGGATTAGCAGAGCGAGGTATGTAGGCGGTG
CTACAGAGTTCTTGAAGTGGTGGCCTAACTACGGCTACACTAGAAGAACAGTATTTGGTATCTGCGCTCT
GCTGAAGCCAGTTACCTTCGGAAAAAGAGTTGGTAGCTCTTGATCCGGCAAACAAACCACCGCTGGTAGC
GGTGGTTTTTTTGTTTGCAAGCAGCAGATTACGCGCAGAAAAAAAGGATCTCAAGAAGATCCTTTGATCT
TTTCTACGGGGTCTGACGCTCAGTGGAACGAAAACTCACGTTAAGGGATTTTGGTCATGAGATTATCAAA
AAGGATCTTCACCTAGATCCTTTTAAATTAAAAATGAAGTTTTAAATCAATCTAAAGTATATATGAGTAA
ACTTGGTCTGACAGTTACCAATGCTTAATCAGTGAGGCACCTATCTCAGCGATCTGTCTATTTCGTTCAT
CCATAGTTGCCTGACTCCCCGTCGTGTAGATAACTACGATACGGGAGGGCTTACCATCTGGCCCCAGTGC
TGCAATGATACCGCGAGAACCACGCTCACCGGCTCCAGATTTATCAGCAATAAACCAGCCAGCCGGAAGG
GCCGAGCGCAGAAGTGGTCCTGCAACTTTATCCGCCTCCATCCAGTCTATTAATTGTTGCCGGGAAGCTA
GAGTAAGTAGTTCGCCAGTTAATAGTTTGCGCAACGTTGTTGCCATTGCTACAGGCATCGTGGTGTCACG
CTCGTCGTTTGGTATGGCTTCATTCAGCTCCGGTTCCCAACGATCAAGGCGAGTTACATGATCCCCCATG
TTGTGCAAAAAAGCGGTTAGCTCCTTCGGTCCTCCGATCGTTGTCAGAAGTAAGTTGGCCGCAGTGTTAT
CACTCATGGTTATGGCAGCACTGCATAATTCTCTTACTGTCATGCCATCCGTAAGATGCTTTTCTGTGAC
TGGTGAGTACTCAACCAAGTCATTCTGAGAATAGTGTATGCGGCGACCGAGTTGCTCTTGCCCGGCGTCA
ATACGGGATAATACCGCGCCACATAGCAGAACTTTAAAAGTGCTCATCATTGGAAAACGTTCTTCGGGGC
GAAAACTCTCAAGGATCTTACCGCTGTTGAGATCCAGTTCGATGTAACCCACTCGTGCACCCAACTGATC
TTCAGCATCTTTTACTTTCACCAGCGTTTCTGGGTGAGCAAAAACAGGAAGGCAAAATGCCGCAAAAAAG
GGAATAAGGGCGACACGGAAATGTTGAATACTCATACTCTTCCTTTTTCAATATTATTGAAGCATTTATC
AAGGTTATTGTCTCATGAGCGGATACATATTTGAATGTATTTAGAAAAATAAACAAATAGGGGTTCCGCG
CACGAATTGGCCAGCGCTGCCATTTTTGGGGTGAGGCCGTTCGCGGCCGAGGGGCGCAGCCCCTGGGGGG
ATGGGAGGCCCGCGTTAGCGGGCCGGGAGGGTTCGAGAAGGGGGGGCACCCCCCTTCGGCGTGCGCGGTC
ACGCGCACAGGGCGCAGCCCTGGTTAAAAACAAGGTTTATAAATATTGGTTTAAAAGCAGGTTAAAAGAC
AGGTTAGCGGTGGCCGAAAAACGGGCGGAAACCCTTGCAAATGCTGGATTTTCTGCCTGTGGACAGCCCC
TCAAATGTCAATAGGTGCGCCCCTCATCTGTCAGCACTCTGCCCCTCAAGTGTCAAGGATCGCGCCCCTC
ATCTGTCAGTAGTCGCGCCCCTCAAGTGTCAATACCGCAGGGCACTTATCCCCAGGCTTGTCCACATCAT
CTGTGGGAAACTCGCGTAAAATCAGGCGTTTTCGCCGATTTGCGAGGCTGGCCAGCTCCACGTCGCCGGC
CGAAATCGAGCCTGCCCCTCATCTGTCAACGCCGCGCCGGGTGAGTCGGCCCCTCAAGTGTCAACGTCCG
CCCCTCATCTGTCAGTGAGGGCCAAGTTTTCCGCGAGGTATCCACAACGCCGGCGGCCGCGGTGTCTCGC
ACACGGCTTCGACGGCGTTTCTGGCGCGTTTGCAGGGCCATAGACGGCCGCCAGCCCAGCGGCGAGGGCA
ACCAGCCCGGTGAGCGTCGCAAAGGAGATCCTGATCTGACTGATGGGCTGCCTGTATCGAGTGGTGATTT
TGTGCCGAGCTGCCGGTCGGGGAGCTGTTGGCTGGCTGGTGGCAGGATATATTGTGGTGTAAACAAATTG
ACGCTTAGACAACTTAATAACACATTGCGGACGTTTTTAATGTACTGGGGTGGATGCAGTGGGCCCCACT
CTGTGAAGACAATGCCGAATTCGGATCCGGAGGGAGGCGTGTCGTTTTAGTGAGGCAGTGGTCCCTCCAC
CAGTGGTCCCTCCACCAGTGGTCCCTCCACCTATATAAGGTTTTGCTATTCATTGAAAGCAGTAGTGACT
GATTTGTATATAATGTACTGTATTTTTACAACAATTACCAACAACAACAAACAACAAACAACATTACAAT
TACTATTTACAATTACAATGGAGGACGCCAAAAACATAAAGAAAGGCCCGGCGCCATTCTATCCGCTGGA
AGATGGAACCGCTGGAGAGCAACTGCATAAGGCTATGAAGAGATACGCCCTGGTTCCTGGAACAATTGCT
TTTACAGATGCACATATCGAGGTGGACATCACTTACGCTGAGTACTTCGAAATGTCCGTTCGGTTGGCAG
AAGCTATGAAACGATATGGGCTGAATACAAATCACAGAATCGTCGTATGCAGTGAAAACTCTCTTCAATT
CTTTATGCCGGTGTTGGGCGCGTTATTTATCGGAGTTGCAGTTGCGCCCGCGAACGACATTTATAATGAA
CGTGAATTGCTCAACAGTATGGGCATTTCGCAGCCTACCGTGGTGTTCGTTTCCAAAAAGGGGTTGCAAA
AAATTTTGAACGTGCAAAAAAAGCTCCCAATCATCCAAAAAATTATTATCATGGATTCTAAAACGGATTA
CCAGGGATTTCAGTCGATGTACACGTTCGTCACATCTCATCTACCTCCCGGTTTTAATGAATACGATTTT
GTGCCAGAGTCCTTCGATAGGGACAAGACAATTGCACTGATCATGAACTCCTCTGGATCTACTGGTCTGC
CTAAAGGTGTCGCTCTGCCTCATAGAACTGCCTGCGTGAGATTCTCGCATGCCAGAGATCCTATTTTTGG
CAATCAAATCATTCCGGATACTGCGATTTTAAGTGTTGTTCCATTCCATCACGGTTTTGGAATGTTTACT
ACACTCGGATATTTGATATGTGGATTTCGAGTCGTCTTAATGTATAGATTTGAAGAAGAACTGTTTCTGA
GGAGCCTTCAGGATTACAAGATTCAAAGTGCGCTGCTGGTGCCAACCCTATTCTCCTTCTTCGCCAAAAG
CACTCTGATTGACAAATACGATTTATCTAATTTACACGAAATTGCTTCTGGTGGCGCTCCCCTCTCTAAG
GAAGTCGGGGAAGCGGTTGCCAAGAGGTTCCATCTGCCAGGTATCAGGCAAGGATATGGGCTCACTGAGA
CTACATCAGCTATTCTGATTACACCCGAGGGGGATGATAAACCGGGCGCGGTCGGTAAAGTTGTTCCATT
TTTTGAAGCGAAGGTTGTGGATCTGGATACCGGGAAAACGCTGGGCGTTAATCAAAGAGGCGAACTGTGT
GTGAGAGGTCCTATGATTATGTCCGGTTATGTAAACAATCCGGAAGCGACCAACGCCTTGATTGACAAGG
ATGGATGGCTACATTCTGGAGACATAGCTTACTGGGACGAGGACGAACACTTCTTCATCGTTGACCGCCT
GAAGTCTCTGATTAAGTACAAAGGCTATCAGGTGGCTCCCGCTGAATTGGAATCCATCTTGCTCCAACAC
CCCAACATCTTCGACGCAGGTGTCGCAGGTCTGCCCGACGATGACGCCGGTGAACTTCCCGCCGCCGTTG
TTGTTTTGGAGCACGGAAAGACGATGACGGAAAAAGAGATCGTGGATTACGTCGCCAGTCAAGTAACAAC
CGCGAAAAAGTTGCGCGGAGGAGTTGTGTTTGTGGACGAAGTACCGAAAGGTCTTACCGGAAAACTCGAC
GCAAGAAAAATCAGAGAGATCCTCATAAAGGCCAAGAAGGGCGGAAAGATCGCCGTGGGTTCGGATTATA
AGGACCATGACGGAGACTATAAGGACCATGACCTCGACGCTGCAGCAGCGGATTATAAGGACGATGACGA
TAAGTGAGCTTGTCCTGCTTTAATGAGATATGCGAGAAGCCTATGATCGCATGATATTTGCTTTCAATTC
TGTTGTGCACGTTGTAAAAAACCTGAGCATGTGTAGCTCAGATCCTTACCGCCGGTTTCGGTTCATTCTA
ATGAATATATCACCCGTTACTATCGTATTTTTATGAATAATATTCTCCGTTCAATTTACTGATTGTACCC
TACTACTTATATGTACAATATTAAAATGAAAACAATATATTGTGCTGAATAGGTTTATAGCGACATCTAT
GATAGAGCGCCACAATAACAAACAATTGCGTTTTATTATTACAAATCCAATTTTAAAAAAAGCGGCAGAA
CCGGTCAAACCTAAAAGACTGATTACATAAATCTTATTCAAATTTCAAAAGTGCCCCAGGGGCTAGTATC
TACGACACACCGAGCGGCGAACTAATAACGCTCACTGAAGGGAACTCCGGTTCCCCGCCGGCGCGCATGG
GTGAGATTCCTTGAAGTTGAGTATTGGCCGTCCGCTCTACCGAAAGTTACGGGCACCATTCAACCCGGTC
CAGCACGGCGGCCGGGTAACCGACTTGCTGCCCCGAGAATTATGCAGCATTTTTTTGGTGTATGTGGGCC
CCAAATGAAGTGCAGGTCAAACCTTGACAGTGACGACAAATCGTTGGGCGGGTCCAGGGCGAATTTTGCG
ACAACATGTCGAGGCTCAGCAGGACCGCT
Features (pLannotate 1.2.2; 11 found; start..end, strand, type, name):
     42..66      +  misc_feature   RB T-DNA repeat: right border repeat from nopaline C58 T-DNA
    178..198     -  CDS            TetR (fragment): tetracycline resistance regulatory protein; tetR
    225..1370    -  CDS            trfA: TRFA_ECOLX - Experimental evidence at protein level: Swiss-Prot protein existence level 1. Also involved in plasmid copy number control, promoting intermolecular coupling of protein bound iterons at oriV, which inhibits replication initiation. From Escherichia coli.
   1706..2294    -  rep_origin     ori: high-copy-number ColE1/pMB1/pBR322/pUC origin of replication
   2465..3325    -  CDS            AmpR: β-lactamase; bla; confers resistance to ampicillin, carbenicillin, and related antibiotics
   3326..3430    -  promoter       AmpR promoter: bla
   3517..4148    -  rep_origin     oriV: incP origin of replication
   4240..4264    +  misc_feature   LB T-DNA repeat: left border repeat from nopaline C58 T-DNA
   4511..4566    +  misc_feature   TMV Ω: translational enhancer from the tobacco mosaic virus 5'-leader sequence (Gallie et al., 1988)
   4568..6217    +  CDS            luciferase: firefly luciferase; luc+; enhanced luc+ version of the luciferase gene
   6315..7022    +  terminator     OCS terminator: octopine synthase terminator
