[The description below was written by a language model from this plasmid's Addgene catalogue record and pLannotate feature annotations shown in this document.]
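Description:
pEPYC1CB0443 is a MoClo (Golden Gate) Level 1 plasmid carrying a single plant transcription unit that reports promoter activity through firefly luciferase. It is built in the pICH47732 Level 1 acceptor, a binary-type backbone of about 7 kb. The annotated backbone features include a high-copy ColE1/pUC-type origin for propagation in E. coli, an incP oriV together with the trfA replication initiator gene for broad-host-range maintenance (as needed in Agrobacterium), and a β-lactamase gene with its own promoter for ampicillin/carbenicillin selection. Nopaline-type left and right T-DNA border repeats flank the cargo, so the cassette lies within a transferable T-DNA. A short TetR fragment is also detected and appears to be a backbone remnant.

The insert, assembled through BsaI sites that were destroyed during cloning, is recorded as MinSyn_020::TMV::LucF::Flag::ocsT. MinSyn_020 is a synthetic minimal plant promoter; it is not annotated in the feature table but by the stated order would sit between the left border and the TMV Ω leader. The Ω sequence, a translational enhancer from the tobacco mosaic virus 5′ leader, immediately precedes the luc+ firefly luciferase coding sequence. According to the insert name this is followed by a Flag epitope tag, also not separately annotated, and transcription ends at the octopine synthase terminator.

The construct serves as a luciferase reporter for measuring the strength of this designed minimal promoter in plant cells. As a Level 1 module, it can also be combined with other transcription units in higher-level MoClo assemblies.
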