Addgene plasmid #154701: pEPYC1CB0443
Purpose: MoClo Level 1 luciferase reporter
Depositing lab: Nicola Patron. Depositing organization: Earlham Institute. Publication: Rational design of minimal synthetic promoters for plants. Cai YM, Kallam K, Tidd H, Gendarini G, Salzman A, Patron NJ. Nucleic Acids Res. 2020 Aug 28. pii: 5897334. doi: 10.1093/nar/gkaa682. PubMed 32856047.
Backbone
  Vector backbone: pICH47732
  Vector type: Synthetic Biology
Growth in bacteria
  Bacterial resistance: Ampicillin, 100 μg/mL
  Growth temperature: 37°C
  Growth strain: NEB Stable
  Copy number: High Copy
Gene/Insert
  Gene/Insert name: MinSyn_020 Firefly luciferase expression cassette [MinSyn_020::TMV::LucF::Flag::ocsT]
  Species: Synthetic
  Cloning method: Restriction Enzyme; 5′ cloning site BsaI (destroyed during cloning); 3′ cloning site BsaI (destroyed during cloning)
Terms and licenses: Academic/Nonprofit Terms; Industry Terms: Not Available to Industry
Depositor comments: Please visit https://www.biorxiv.org/content/10.1101/2020.05.14.095406v1 for bioRxiv preprint.
How to cite: pEPYC1CB0443 was a gift from Nicola Patron (Addgene plasmid # 154701 ; http://n2t.net/addgene:154701 ; RRID:Addgene_154701)
